Addgene plasmid #54148: mEmerald-Lifeact-7
Purpose: (Empty Backbone) Localization: Actin, Excitation: 487, Emission: 509
Depositing lab: Michael Davidson. Depositing organization: Florida State University, Tallahassee.
Backbone
  Vector backbone: mEmerald-Lifeact
  Backbone size (bp): 4800
  Vector type: Mammalian Expression
  Selectable markers: Neomycin (select with G418)
Growth in bacteria
  Bacterial resistance: Kanamycin, 50 μg/mL
  Growth temperature: 37°C
  Growth strain: DH5alpha
  Copy number: High Copy
Gene/Insert
  Gene/Insert name: None
Terms and licenses: Academic/Nonprofit Terms; Industry Terms
Depositor comments: . Excitation = 487; Emission = 509. Localization data: Actin
How to cite: mEmerald-Lifeact-7 was a gift from Michael Davidson (Addgene plasmid # 54148 ; http://n2t.net/addgene:54148 ; RRID:Addgene_54148)
