[The description below was written by a language model from this plasmid's Addgene catalogue record.]
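Description:
mEmerald-Lifeact-7 is a mammalian expression plasmid of about 4.8 kb, designed for fluorescent labelling of the actin cytoskeleton in living cells. As its name indicates, it combines mEmerald, a bright monomeric green fluorescent protein derived from GFP (recorded excitation 487 nm, emission 509 nm), with Lifeact, a short actin-binding peptide widely used to decorate filamentous actin with little disturbance of actin dynamics. The catalogue lists the plasmid as an empty backbone with no separate insert, because the fusion is treated as part of the backbone itself. The "7" in the name likely denotes the length of the linker between the two parts, but the record does not confirm this. It also does not state the orientation of the fusion or the promoter driving expression, and no feature table is available to confirm the regulatory elements.

The plasmid is propagated in E. coli as a high-copy plasmid under kanamycin selection. In mammalian cells, a neomycin resistance marker allows selection with G418, so stable lines can be established in addition to transient transfection. The recorded localization is actin. The typical application is therefore live-cell or fixed-cell fluorescence microscopy of structures rich in filamentous actin, such as stress fibres, lamellipodia and the cell cortex. It can also serve as a green actin marker alongside spectrally distinct fluorescent fusions in multicolour imaging experiments.
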