>Addgene plasmid #54148 | mEmerald-Lifeact-7 | depositor partial sequence | sequence record 84313 | insert sequence
GTAACAACTCCGCCCCATTGACGCAAATGGGCGGTAGGCGTGTACGGTGGGAGGTCTATATAAGCAGAGC
TGGTTTAGTGAACCGTCAGATCCGCTAGCGCCACCATGGGCGTGGCCGACTTGATCAAGAAGTTCGAGTC
CATCTCCAAGGAGGAGGGGGATCCACCGGTCGCCACCATGGTGAGCAAGGGCGAGGAGCTGTTCACCGGG
GTGGTGCCCATCCTGGTCGAGCTGGACGGCGACGTAAACGGCCACAAGTTCAGCGTGTCCGGCGAGGGCG
AGGGCGATGCCACCTACGGCAAGCTGACCCTGAAGTTCATCTGCACCACCGGCAAGCTGCCCGTGCCCTG
GCCCACCCTCGTGACCACCTTGACCTACGGCGTGCAGTGCTTCGCCCGCTACCCCGACCACATGAAGCAG
CACGACTTCTTCAAGTCCGCCATGCCCGAAGGCTACGTCCAGGAGCGCACCATCTTCTTCAAGGACGACG
GCAACTACAAGACCCGCGCCGAGGTGAAGTTCGAGGGCGACACCCTGGTGAACCGCATCGAGCTGAAGGG
CATCGACTTCAAGGAGGACGGCAACATCCTGGGGCACAAGCTGGAGTACAACTACAACAGCCACAAGGTC
TATATCACCGCCGACAAGCAGAAGAACGGCATCAAGGTGAACTTCAAGACCCGCCACAACATCGAGGACG
GCAGCGTGCAGCTCGCCGACCACTACCAGCAGAACACCCCCATCGGCGACGGCCCCGTGCTGCTGCCCGA
CAACCACTACCTGAGCACCCAGTCCAAGCTGAGCAAAGACCCCAACGAGAAGCGCGATCACATGGTCCTG
CTGGAGTTCGTGACCGCCGCCGGGATCACTCTCGGCATGGACGAGCTGTACAAGTAAGCGGCCGCGACTC
TAGATCATAATCAGCCATACCACATTTGTAGAGGTTTTACTTGCTTTAAAAAACCTCCCACACCTCCCCC
TGAACCTGAACATA
