>Addgene plasmid #54148 | mEmerald-Lifeact-7 | addgene partial sequence | sequence record 88975 | EGFP-C 5'-CATGGTCCTGCTGGAGTTCGTG-3'
CTCGGCATGGACGAGCTGTACAAGTAAGCGGCCGCGACTCTAGATCATAATCAGCCATACCACATTTGTA
GAGGTTTTACTTGCTTTAAAAAACCTCCCACACCTCCCCCTGAACCTGAAACATAAAATGAATGCAATTG
TTGTTGTTAACTTGTTTATTGCAGCTTATAATGGTTACAAATAAAGCAATAGCATCACAAATTTCACAAA
TAAAGCATTTTTTTCACTGCATTCTAGTTGTGGTTTGTCCAAACTCATCAATGTATCTTAAGGCGTAAAT
TGTAAGCGTTAATATTTTGTTAAAATTCGCGTTAAATTTTTGTTAAATCAGCTCATTTTTTAACCAATAG
GCCGAAATCGGCAAAATCCCTTATAAATCAAAAGAATAGACCGAGATAGGGT
[37 nt withheld, positions 403-439]
AAAGAACGTGGACTCCAACGTCAAAGG
[49 nt withheld, positions 467-515]
T
[91 nt withheld, positions 517-607]
G
[124 nt withheld, positions 609-732]
CAGGTGGCACTTTTCGGGGAAATGTGCGCGGAACCCCTATTTGTTTATTTTTCTAAATACATTCAAATAT
GTATCCGCTCATGAGACAATAACCCTGATAAATGCTTCAATAATATTGAAAAAGGAAGAGTCCTGAGGCG
GAAAGAACCAGCTGTGGAATGTGTGTCAGTTAGGGTGTGGAAAGTCCCCAGGCTCCCCAGCAGGCAGAAG
TATGCAAAGCATGCATCTCAATTAGTCAGCAACCAGGTGTGGAAAGTCCCC
